Addgene plasmid #36184: pFZ19
Purpose: (Empty Backbone) Expression of genes under control of an estrogen-inducible 35S promoter
Depositing lab: Daniel Voytas. Depositing organization: University of Minnesota. Publication: High frequency targeted mutagenesis in Arabidopsis thaliana using zinc finger nucleases. Zhang F, Maeder ML, Unger-Wallace E, Hoshaw JP, Reyon D, Christian M, Li X, Pierick CJ, Dobbs D, Peterson T, Joung JK, Voytas DF. Proc Natl Acad Sci U S A. 2010 Jun 29. 107(26):12028-33. 10.1073/pnas.0914991107 PubMed 20508152.
Backbone
  Vector backbone: unknown
  Modifications to backbone: Estrogen inducible promoter system, Gateway compatible. Hygromycin resistance in plants.
  Vector type: Plant Expression ; plant T-DNA vector
  Promoter: XVE_35S (estrogen-inducible)
  Selectable markers: Hygromycin
Growth in bacteria
  Bacterial resistance: Chloramphenicol and Kanamycin, 25 & 50 μg/mL
  Growth temperature: 37°C
  Growth strain: DB3.1
  Copy number: High Copy
Gene/Insert
  Cloning method: Unknown
  Sequencing primers: 5′ catttggagaggacacgctggg; 3′ gctaacatctctgggaattccgc
Terms and licenses: Academic/Nonprofit Terms; Industry Terms: Not Available to Industry
How to cite: pFZ19 was a gift from Daniel Voytas (Addgene plasmid # 36184 ; http://n2t.net/addgene:36184 ; RRID:Addgene_36184)
