[The description below was written by a language model from this plasmid's Addgene catalogue record and pLannotate feature annotations shown in this document.]
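Description:
pFZ19 is an empty Gateway-compatible binary T-DNA vector for estrogen-inducible gene expression in plants, delivered by Agrobacterium. The parental backbone is recorded as unknown, but the annotated 13.3 kb sequence shows a typical binary replicon. It has a high-copy ColE1/pMB1-type origin with the pBR322 bom region for E. coli, the pVS1 oriV with RepA and StaA for replication and stable maintenance in Agrobacterium, and a kanamycin resistance gene outside the T-DNA borders. Because the unrecombined Gateway cassette carries ccdB, the plasmid has to be propagated in a ccdB-tolerant strain such as DB3.1, under chloramphenicol plus kanamycin selection.

Three units lie between the nopaline-type right and left border repeats. The first encodes the XVE chimeric activator, which is a fusion of the LexA DNA-binding domain, the VP16 activation domain and an estrogen receptor ligand-binding domain, followed by the pea rbcS-E9 terminator. The annotation tool matched only short 35S-related promoter fragments upstream of it, so the full promoter driving XVE is not clearly defined by the table. The second is a NOS promoter–hygromycin phosphotransferase–NOS terminator cassette for selecting transformed plants. The third is the responsive unit, a minimal CaMV 35S promoter placed ahead of an attR1–CmR–ccdB–attR2 destination cassette, with a pea rbcS-3A fragment and a CaMV poly(A) signal downstream. In the XVE system LexA operators would sit upstream of this minimal promoter, though they are not annotated here and the short yeast GAL1/GAL10 hits there are probably spurious.

An LR reaction replaces the CmR–ccdB cassette with a gene of interest, whose transcription then depends on estrogen-activated XVE. The associated publication concerns zinc finger nuclease-mediated targeted mutagenesis in Arabidopsis, which suggests use for inducible nuclease expression.
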