Features (pLannotate 1.2.2; 34 found; start..end, strand, type, name):
     63..81      -  misc_feature   MCS (fragment): pUC18/19 multiple cloning site
    153..198     +  promoter       35SPPDK promoter (fragment): hybrid promoter consisting of the cauliflower mosaic virus 35S enhancer fused to the maize C4PPDK basal promoter (Yoo et al., 2007)
    197..243     +  promoter       minimal CaMV 35S promoter: minimal 35S promoter from cauliflower mosaic virus
    272..523     +  CDS            LexA BD: DNA-binding domain of E. coli LexA; lexA (truncated); binds the 16-bp palindromic sequence 5'-CTGTATATATATACAG-3'
    539..772     +  CDS            VP16 AD: transcriptional activation domain of herpes simplex virus protein VP16 (Triezenberg et al., 1988; Cousens et al., 1989); UL48
    782..1717    +  CDS            ERT2: mutated ligand-binding domain of the human estrogen receptor (Feil et al., 1997)
   1737..1826    +  CDS            NR3C1 (fragment): GCR_RABIT - Also known as GRL. Experimental evidence at protein level: Swiss-Prot protein existence level 1. Receptor for glucocorticoids (GC). Has a dual mode of action: as a transcription factor that binds to glucocorticoid response elements (GRE), both for nuclear and mitochondrial DNA, and as a modulator of other transcription factors. Affects inflammatory responses, cellular proliferation and differentiation in target tissues. Involved in chromatin remodeling. Plays a role in rapid mRNA degradation by binding to the 5' UTR of target mRNAs and interacting with PNRC2 in a ligand-dependent m
   1856..2152    +  terminator     E9 terminator (fragment): terminator and polyadenylation signal from the pea rbcS-E9 gene
   2313..2496    +  promoter       NOS promoter: nopaline synthase promoter NOS promoter
   2548..3558    +  CDS            HygR: aminoglycoside phosphotransferase from E. coli; aph(4)-Ia; confers resistance to hygromycin
   3611..3863    +  terminator     NOS terminator: nopaline synthase terminator and poly(A) signal
   3914..3942    -  promoter       GAL1 promoter (fragment): S. cerevisiae GAL1; inducible promoter, regulated by Gal4
   4106..4165    -  promoter       GAL10 promoter (fragment): S. cerevisiae GAL10; inducible promoter, regulated by Gal4
   4184..4230    +  promoter       minimal CaMV 35S promoter: minimal 35S promoter from cauliflower mosaic virus
   4279..4403    +  protein_bind   attR1: mutant version of attR; recombination site for the Gateway® LR reaction LR Clonase™
   4428..4458    +  promoter       lac UV5 promoter: E. coli lac promoter with an "up" mutation
   4482..4511    +  promoter       cat promoter (fragment): promoter of the E. coli cat gene encoding chloramphenicol acetyltransferase
   4512..5192    +  CDS            CmR: chloramphenicol acetyltransferase confers resistance to chloramphenicol
   5349..5507    +  CDS            ccdA (fragment): CCDA_ECO57 - Also known as H, letA. Experimental evidence at protein level: Swiss-Prot protein existence level 1. Antitoxin component of a type II toxin-antitoxin (TA) system which inhibits the post-segregational killing (PSK) of plasmid-free cells, also referred to as a plasmid addiction system. Binds to and blocks the activity of CcdB; will also remove bound CcdB protein from the CcdB-GyrA complex by forming a CcdA-CcdB complex, a process termed rejuvenation. Functions as a transcriptional corepressor for the ccdAB operon, repression also requires CcdB (By similarity). From Escherichia coli
   5512..5817    +  CDS            ccdB: CcdB, a bacterial toxin that poisons DNA gyrase; ccdB; Plasmids containing the ccdB gene cannot be propagated in standard E. coli strains.
   5858..5982    -  protein_bind   attR2: mutant version of attR; recombination site for the Gateway® LR reaction LR Clonase™
   6022..6102    +  CDS            RBCS.3A (fragment): RBS3_PEA - Experimental evidence at protein level: Swiss-Prot protein existence level 1. RuBisCO catalyzes two reactions: the carboxylation of D- ribulose 1,5-bisphosphate, the primary event in carbon dioxide fixation, as well as the oxidative fragmentation of the pentose substrate. Both reactions occur simultaneously and in competition at the same active site. Although the small subunit is not catalytic it is essential for maximal activity (Probable). Binds to abscisic acid (ABA); only half of the possible binding sites are occupied in the crystal; and there are indications this is a low affi
   6499..6673    +  polyA_signal   CaMV poly(A) signal: cauliflower mosaic virus polyadenylation signal
   6751..6775    -  misc_feature   LB T-DNA repeat: left border repeat from nopaline C58 T-DNA
   7200..7994    +  CDS            KanR: aminoglycoside phosphotransferase; aphA-3; confers resistance to kanamycin
   8081..8669    +  rep_origin     ori: high-copy-number ColE1/pMB1/pBR322/pUC origin of replication
   8855..8995    -  misc_feature   bom: basis of mobility region from pBR322
   9097..9136    -  CDS            rop (fragment): Rop protein, which maintains plasmids at low copy number; rop
   9339..9533    -  rep_origin     pVS1 oriV: origin of replication for the Pseudomonas plasmid pVS1 (Heeb et al., 2000)
   9599..10672   -  CDS            pVS1 RepA: replication protein from the Pseudomonas plasmid pVS1 (Heeb et al., 2000)
  11101..11730   -  CDS            pVS1 StaA: stability protein from the Pseudomonas plasmid pVS1 (Heeb et al., 2000)
  12290..12691   -  CDS            Y4CG_SINFN (fragment): Protein inferred from homology: Swiss-Prot protein existence level 3. From Sinorhizobium fredii (strain NBRC 101917 / NGR234).
  13031..13055   -  misc_feature   RB T-DNA repeat: right border repeat from nopaline C58 T-DNA
  13121..13275   -  CDS            lacZα (fragment): LacZα fragment of β-galactosidase; lacZ fragment
>Addgene plasmid #36184 | pFZ19 | depositor full sequence | sequence record 44898 | pFZ19 sequence 13277 bps
GGGCCCAACACTGATAGTTTAAACTGAAGGCGGGAAACGACAATCTGATCCAAGCTCAAGCTAAGCTTGC
ATGCCTGCAGGATATCGTGGATCCAAGCTTGCCACGTGCCGCCACGTGCCGCCACGTGCCGCCACGTGCC
TCTAGAGGATCCATCTCCACTGACGTAAGGGATGACGCACAATCCCACTATCCTTCGCAAGACCCTTCCT
CTATATAAGGAAGTTCATTTCATTTGGAGAGGACACGCTGGGATCCCCAATTCCGGGCGGAATGAAAGCG
TTAACGGCCAGGCAACAAGAGGTGTTTGATCTCATCCGTGATCACATCAGCCAGACAGGTATGCCGCCGA
CGCGTGCGGAAATCGCGCAGCGTTTGGGGTTCCGTTCCCCAAACGCGGCTGAAGAACATCTGAAGGCGCT
GGCACGCAAAGGCGTTATTGAAATTGTTTCCGGCGCATCACGCGGGATTCGTCTGTTGCAGGAAGAGGAA
GAAGGGTTGCCGCTGGTAGGTCGTGTGGCTGCCGGTGAACCGTCGAGCGCCCCCCCGACCGATGTCAGCC
TGGGGGACGAGCTCCACTTAGACGGCGAGGACGTGGCGATGGCGCATGCCGACGCGCTAGACGATTTCGA
TCTGGACATGTTGGGGGACGGGGATTCCCCGGGTCCGGGATTTACCCCCCACGACTCCGCCCCCTACGGC
GCTCTGGATATGGCCGACTTCGAGTTTGAGCAGATGTTTACCGATGCCCTTGGAATTGACGAGTACGGTG
GGGATCCGTCTGCTGGAGACATGAGAGCTGCCAACCTTTGGCCAAGCCCGCTCATGATCAAACGCTCTAA
GAAGAACAGCCTGGCCTTGTCCCTGACGGCCGACCAGATGGTCAGTGCCTTGTTGGATGCTGAGCCCCCC
ATACTCTATTCCGAGTATGATCCTACCAGACCCTTCAGTGAAGCTTCGATGATGGGCTTACTGACCAACC
TGGCAGACAGGGAGCTGGTTCACATGATCAACTGGGCGAAGAGGGTGCCAGGCTTTGTGGATTTGACCCT
CCATGATCAGGTCCACCTTCTAGAATGTGCCTGGCTAGAGATCCTGATGATTGGTCTCGTCTGGCGCTCC
ATGGAGCACCCAGGGAAGCTACTGTTTGCTCCTAACTTGCTCTTGGACAGGAACCAGGGAAAATGTGTAG
AGGGCATGGTGGAGATCTTCGACATGCTGCTGGCTACATCATCTCGGTTCCGCATGATGAATCTGCAGGG
AGAGGAGTTTGTGTGCCTCAAATCTATTATTTTGCTTAATTCTGGAGTGTACACATTTCTGTCCAGCACC
CTGAAGTCTCTGGAAGAGAAGGACCATATCCACCGAGTCCTGGACAAGATCACAGACACTTTGATCCACC
TGATGGCCAAGGCAGGCCTGACCCTGCAGCAGCAGCACCAGCGGCTGGCCCAGCTCCTCCTCATCCTCTC
CCACATCAGGCACATGAGTAACAAAGGCATGGAGCATCTGTACAGCATGAAGTGCAAGAACGTGGTGCCC
CTCTATGACCTGCTGCTGGAGATGCTGGACGCCCACCGCCTACATGCGCCCACTAGCCGTGGAGGGGCAT
CCGTGGAGGAGACGGACCAAAGCCACTTGGCCACTGCGGGCTCTACTTCATCGCATTCCTTGCAAAAGTA
TTACATCACGGGGGAGGCAGAGGGTTTCCCTGCCACAGTCTGAGAGCTCCCTGGCGGAATTCCCAGAGAT
GTTAGCTGAAATCATCACTAATCAGATACCAAAATATTCAAATGGAAATATCAAAAAGCTTCTGTTTCAT
CAAAAATGACTCGACCTAACTGAGTAAGCTAGCTTGTTCGAGTATTATGGCATTGGGAAAACTGTTTTTC
TTGTACCATTTGTTGTGCTTGTAATTTACTGTGTTTTTTATTCGGTTTTCGCTATCGAACTGTGAAATGG
AAATGGATGGAGAAGAGTTAATGAATGATATGGTCCTTTTGTTCATTCTCAAATTAATATTATTTGTTTT
TTCTCTTATTTGTTGTGTGTTGAATTTGAAATTATAAGAGATATGCAAACATTTTGTTTTGAGTAAAAAT
GTGTCAAATCGTGGCCTCTAATGACCGAAGTTAATATGAGGAGTAAAACACTAGATCCCCAAACAAGCTT
GAAACTGAAGGCGGGAAACGACAATCTGATCATGAGCGGAGAATTAAGGGAGTCACGTTATGACCCCCGC
CGATGACGCGGGACAAGCCGTTTTACGTTTGGAACTGACAGAACCGCAACGTTGAAGGAGCCACTCAGCC
GCGGGTTTCTGGAGTTTAATGAGCTAAGCACATACGTCAGAAACCATTATTGCGCGTTCAAAAGTCGCCT
AAGGTCACTATCAGCTAGCAAATATTTCTTGTCAAAAATGCTCCACTGACGTTCCATAAATTCCCCTCGG
TATCCAATTAGAGTCTCATATTCACTCTCAATCCAAATAATCTGCACCGGATCCGCTAGAGGATCTCGAC
CTGCAAGATCCCGGGGGGCAATGAGATATGAAAAAGCCTGAACTCACCGCGACGTCTGTCGAGAAGTTTC
TGATCGAAAAGTTCGACAGCGTCTCCGACCTGATGCAGCTCTCGGAGGGCGAAGAATCTCGTGCTTTCAG
CTTCGATGTAGGAGGGCGTGGATATGTCCTGCGGGTAAATAGCTGCGCCGATGGTTTCTACAAAGATCGT
TATGTTTATCGGCACTTTGCATCGGCCGCGCTCCCGATTCCGGAAGTGCTTGACATTGGGGAATTCAGCG
AGAGCCTGACCTATTGCATCTCCCGCCGTGCACAGGGTGTCACGTTGCAAGACCTGCCTGAAACCGAACT
GCCCGCTGTTCTGCAGCCGGTCGCGGAGGCCATGGATGCGATCGCTGCGGCCGATCTTAGCCAGACGAGC
GGGTTCGGCCCATTCGGACCGCAAGGAATCGGTCAATACACTACATGGCGTGATTTCATATGCGCGATTG
CTGATCCCCATGTGTATCACTGGCAAACTGTGATGGACGACACCGTCAGTGCGTCCGTCGCGCAGGCTCT
CGATGAGCTGATGCTTTGGGCCGAGGACTGCCCCGAAGTCCGGCACCTCGTGCACGCGGATTTCGGCTCC
AACAATGTCCTGACGGACAATGGCCGCATAACAGCGGTCATTGACTGGAGCGAGGCGATGTTCGGGGATT
CCCAATACGAGGTCGCCAACATCTTCTTCTGGAGGCCGTGGTTGGCTTGTATGGAGCAGCAGACGCGCTA
CTTCGAGCGGAGGCATCCGGAGCTTGCAGGATCGCCGCGGCTCCGGGCGTATATGCTCCGCATTGGTCTT
GACCAACTCTATCAGAGCTTGGTTGACGGCAATTTCGATGATGCAGCTTGGGCGCAGGGTCGATGCGACG
CAATCGTCCGATCCGGAGCCGGGACTGTCGGGCGTACACAAATCGCCCGCAGAAGCGCGGCCGTCTGGAC
CGATGGCTGTGTAGAAGTACTCGCCGATAGTGGAAACCGACGCCCCAGCACTCGTCCGGGATCTTGGAGG
TGATGTAACATGATCACAAGCTGATCCCCCGAATTTCCCCGATCGTTCAAACATTTGGCAATAAAGTTTC
TTAAGATTGAATCCTGTTGCCGGTCTTGCGATGATTATCATATAATTTCTGTTGAATTACGTTAAGCATG
TAATAATTAACATGTAATGCATGACGTTATTTATGAGATGGGTTTTTATGATTAGAGTCCCGCAATTATA
CATTTAATACGCGATAGAAAACAAAATATAGCGCGCAAACTAGGATAAATTATCGCGCGCGGTGTCATCT
ATGTTACTAGATCGGGAATTGATCCCCCCTCGACAGCTTGCATGCCGCTTGGGCTGCAGGTCGAGGCTAA
AAAACTAATCGCATTATCATCCCCTCGACGTACTGTACATATAACCACTGGTTTTATATACAGCAGTACT
GTACATATAACCACTGGTTTTATATACAGCAGTCGACGTACTGTACATATAACCACTGGTTTTATATACA
GCAGTACTGTACATATAACCACTGGTTTTATATACAGCAGTCGAGGTAAGATTAGATATGGATATGTATA
TGGATATGTATATGGTGGTAATGCCATGTAATATGCTCGACTCTAGGATCTTCGCAAGACCCTTCCTCTA
TATAAGGAAGTTCATTTCATTTGGAGAGGACACGCTGAAGCTAGTCGACTCTAGCCTCGAGGCGCGCCAA
GCTATCAAACAAGTTTGTACAAAAAAGCTGAACGAGAAACGTAAAATGATATAAATATCAATATATTAAA
TTAGATTTTGCATAAAAAACAGACTACATAATACTGTAAAACACAACATATCCAGTCACTATGGCGGCCG
CATTAGGCACCCCAGGCTTTACACTTTATGCTTCCGGCTCGTATAATGTGTGGATTTTGAGTTAGGATCC
GTCGAGATTTTCAGGAGCTAAGGAAGCTAAAATGGAGAAAAAAATCACTGGATATACCACCGTTGATATA
TCCCAATGGCATCGTAAAGAACATTTTGAGGCATTTCAGTCAGTTGCTCAATGTACCTATAACCAGACCG
TTCAGCTGGATATTACGGCCTTTTTAAAGACCGTAAAGAAAAATAAGCACAAGTTTTATCCGGCCTTTAT
TCACATTCTTGCCCGCCTGATGAATGCTCATCCGGAATTCCGTATGGCAATGAAAGACGGTGAGCTGGTG
ATATGGGATAGTGTTCACCCTTGTTACACCGTTTTCCATGAGCAAACTGAAACGTTTTCATCGCTCTGGA
GTGAATACCACGACGATTTCCGGCAGTTTCTACACATATATTCGCAAGATGTGGCGTGTTACGGTGAAAA
CCTGGCCTATTTCCCTAAAGGGTTTATTGAGAATATGTTTTTCGTCTCAGCCAATCCCTGGGTGAGTTTC
ACCAGTTTTGATTTAAACGTGGCCAATATGGACAACTTCTTCGCCCCCGTTTTCACCATGGGCAAATATT
ATACGCAAGGCGACAAGGTGCTGATGCCGCTGGCGATTCAGGTTCATCATGCCGTTTGTGATGGCTTCCA
TGTCGGCAGAATGCTTAATGAATTACAACAGTACTGCGATGAGTGGCAGGCGGGGCGTAATCTAGAGGAT
CCGGCTTACTAAAAGCCAGATAACAGTATGCGTATTTGCGCGCTGATTTTTGCGGTATAAGAATATATAC
TGATATGTATACCCGAAGTATGTCAAAAAGAGGTATGCTATGAAGCAGCGTATTACAGTGACAGTTGACA
GCGACAGCTATCAGTTGCTCAAGGCATATATGATGTCAATATCTCCGGTCTGGTAAGCACAACCATGCAG
AATGAAGCCCGTCGTCTGCGTGCCGAACGCTGGAAAGCGGAAAATCAGGAAGGGATGGCTGAGGTCGCCC
GGTTTATTGAAATGAACGGCTCTTTTGCTGACGAGAACAGGGGCTGGTGAAATGCAGTTTAAGGTTTACA
CCTATAAAAGAGAGAGCCGTTATCGTCTGTTTGTGGATGTACAGAGTGATATTATTGACACGCCCGGGCG
ACGGATGGTGATCCCCCTGGCCAGTGCACGTCTGCTGTCAGATAAAGTCCCCCGTGAACTTTACCCGGTG
GTGCATATCGGGGATGAAAGCTGGCGCATGATGACCACCGATATGGCCAGTGTGCCGGTCTCCGTTATCG
GGGAAGAAGTGGCTGATCTCAGCCACCGCGAAAATGACATCAAAAACGCCATTAACCTGATGTTCTGGGG
AATATAAATGTCAGGCTCCCTTATACACAGCCAGTCTGCAGGTCGACCATAGTGACTGGATATGTTGTGT
TTTACAGTATTATGTAGTCTGTTTTTTATGCAAAATCTAATTTAATATATTGATATTTATATCATTTTAC
GTTTCTCGTTCAGCTTTCTTGTACAAAGTGGTTCGATAATTCTTAATTAACTAGTCGATCCAGGCCTCCC
AGCTTTCGTCCGTATCATCGGTTTCGACAACGTTCGTCAAGTTCAATGCATCAGTTTCATTGCCCACACA
CCAGAATCCTACTAAGTTTGAGTATTATGGCATTGGAAAAGCTGTTTTCTTCTATCATTTGTTCTGCTTG
TAATTTACTGTGTTCTTTCAGTTTTTGTTTTCGGACATCAAAATGCAAATGGATGGATAAGAGTTAATAA
ATGATATGGTCCTTTTGTTCATTCTCAAATTATTATTATCTGTTGTTTTTACTTTAATGGGTTGAATTTA
AGTAAGAAAGGAACTAACAGTGTGATATTAAGGTGCAATGTTAGACATATAAAACAGTCTTTCACCTCTC
TTTGGTTATGTCTTGAATTGGTTTGTTTCTTCACTTATCTGTGTAATCAAGTTTACTATGAGTCTATGAT
CAAGTAATTATGCAATCAAGTTAAGTACAGTATAGGCTTTTTGTGTCGAGGGGGTACCTTTCTCCATAAT
AATGTGTGAGTAGTTCCCAGATAAGGGAATTAGGGTTCCTATAGGGTTTCGCTCATGTGTTGAGCATATA
AGAAACCCTTAGTATGTATTTGTATTTGTAAAATACTTCTATCAATAAAATTTCTAATTCCTAAAACCAA
AATCCAGTACTAAAATCCAGATCCCCCGAATTAATTCGGCGTTAATTCAGTACATTAAAAACGTCCGCAA
TGTGTTATTAAGTTGTCTAAGCGTCAATTTGTTTACACCACAATATATCCTGCCACCAGCCAGCCAACAG
CTCCCCGACCGGCAGCTCGGCACAAAATCACCACTCGATACAGGCAGCCCATCAGTCCGGGACGGCGTCA
GCGGGAGAGCCGTTGTAAGGCGGCAGACTTTGCTCATGTTACCGATGCTATTCGGAAGAACGGCAACTAA
GCTGCCGGGTTTGAAACACGGATGATCTCGCGGAGGGTAGCATGTTGATTGTAACGATGACAGAGCGTTG
CTGCCTGTGATCACCGCGGTTTCAAAATCGGCTCCGTCGATACTATGTTATACGCCAACTTTGAAAACAA
CTTTGAAAAAGCTGTTTTCTGGTATTTAAGGTTTTAGAATGCAAGGAACAGTGAATTGGAGTTCGTCTTG
TTATAATTAGCTTCTTGGGGTATCTTTAAATACTGTAGAAAAGAGGAAGGAAATAATAAATGGCTAAAAT
GAGAATATCACCGGAATTGAAAAAACTGATCGAAAAATACCGCTGCGTAAAAGATACGGAAGGAATGTCT
CCTGCTAAGGTATATAAGCTGGTGGGAGAAAATGAAAACCTATATTTAAAAATGACGGACAGCCGGTATA
AAGGGACCACCTATGATGTGGAACGGGAAAAGGACATGATGCTATGGCTGGAAGGAAAGCTGCCTGTTCC
AAAGGTCCTGCACTTTGAACGGCATGATGGCTGGAGCAATCTGCTCATGAGTGAGGCCGATGGCGTCCTT
TGCTCGGAAGAGTATGAAGATGAACAAAGCCCTGAAAAGATTATCGAGCTGTATGCGGAGTGCATCAGGC
TCTTTCACTCCATCGACATATCGGATTGTCCCTATACGAATAGCTTAGACAGCCGCTTAGCCGAATTGGA
TTACTTACTGAATAACGATCTGGCCGATGTGGATTGCGAAAACTGGGAAGAAGACACTCCATTTAAAGAT
CCGCGCGAGCTGTATGATTTTTTAAAGACGGAAAAGCCCGAAGAGGAACTTGTCTTTTCCCACGGCGACC
TGGGAGACAGCAACATCTTTGTGAAAGATGGCAAAGTAAGTGGCTTTATTGATCTTGGGAGAAGCGGCAG
GGCGGACAAGTGGTATGACATTGCCTTCTGCGTCCGGTCGATCAGGGAGGATATCGGGGAAGAACAGTAT
GTCGAGCTATTTTTTGACTTACTGGGGATCAAGCCTGATTGGGAGAAAATAAAATATTATATTTTACTGG
ATGAATTGTTTTAGTACCTAGAATGCATGACCAAAATCCCTTAACGTGAGTTTTCGTTCCACTGAGCGTC
AGACCCCGTAGAAAAGATCAAAGGATCTTCTTGAGATCCTTTTTTTCTGCGCGTAATCTGCTGCTTGCAA
ACAAAAAAACCACCGCTACCAGCGGTGGTTTGTTTGCCGGATCAAGAGCTACCAACTCTTTTTCCGAAGG
TAACTGGCTTCAGCAGAGCGCAGATACCAAATACTGTCCTTCTAGTGTAGCCGTAGTTAGGCCACCACTT
CAAGAACTCTGTAGCACCGCCTACATACCTCGCTCTGCTAATCCTGTTACCAGTGGCTGCTGCCAGTGGC
GATAAGTCGTGTCTTACCGGGTTGGACTCAAGACGATAGTTACCGGATAAGGCGCAGCGGTCGGGCTGAA
CGGGGGGTTCGTGCACACAGCCCAGCTTGGAGCGAACGACCTACACCGAACTGAGATACCTACAGCGTGA
GCTATGAGAAAGCGCCACGCTTCCCGAAGGGAGAAAGGCGGACAGGTATCCGGTAAGCGGCAGGGTCGGA
ACAGGAGAGCGCACGAGGGAGCTTCCAGGGGGAAACGCCTGGTATCTTTATAGTCCTGTCGGGTTTCGCC
ACCTCTGACTTGAGCGTCGATTTTTGTGATGCTCGTCAGGGGGGCGGAGCCTATGGAAAAACGCCAGCAA
CGCGGCCTTTTTACGGTTCCTGGCCTTTTGCTGGCCTTTTGCTCACATGTTCTTTCCTGCGTTATCCCCT
GATTCTGTGGATAACCGTATTACCGCCTTTGAGTGAGCTGATACCGCTCGCCGCAGCCGAACGACCGAGC
GCAGCGAGTCAGTGAGCGAGGAAGCGGAAGAGCGCCTGATGCGGTATTTTCTCCTTACGCATCTGTGCGG
TATTTCACACCGCATATGGTGCACTCTCAGTACAATCTGCTCTGATGCCGCATAGTTAAGCCAGTATACA
CTCCGCTATCGCTACGTGACTGGGTCATGGCTGCGCCCCGACACCCGCCAACACCCGCTGACGCGCCCTG
ACGGGCTTGTCTGCTCCCGGCATCCGCTTACAGACAAGCTGTGACCGTCTCCGGGAGCTGCATGTGTCAG
AGGTTTTCACCGTCATCACCGAAACGCGCGAGGCAGGGTGCCTTGATGTGGGCGCCGGCGGTCGAGTGGC
GACGGCGCGGCTTGTCCGCGCCCTGGTAGATTGCCTGGCCGTAGGCCAGCCATTTTTGAGCGGCCAGCGG
CCGCGATAGGCCGACGCGAAGCGGCGGGGCGTAGGGAGCGCAGCGACCGAAGGGTAGGCGCTTTTTGCAG
CTCTTCGGCTGTGCGCTGGCCAGACAGTTATGCACAGGCCAGGCGGGTTTTAAGAGTTTTAATAAGTTTT
AAAGAGTTTTAGGCGGAAAAATCGCCTTTTTTCTCTTTTATATCAGTCACTTACATGTGTGACCGGTTCC
CAATGTACGGCTTTGGGTTCCCAATGTACGGGTTCCGGTTCCCAATGTACGGCTTTGGGTTCCCAATGTA
CGTGCTATCCACAGGAAAGAGACCTTTTCGACCTTTTTCCCCTGCTAGGGCAATTTGCCCTAGCATCTGC
TCCGTACATTAGGAACCGGCGGATGCTTCGCCCTCGATCAGGTTGCGGTAGCGCATGACTAGGATCGGGC
CAGCCTGCCCCGCCTCCTCCTTCAAATCGTACTCCGGCAGGTCATTTGACCCGATCAGCTTGCGCACGGT
GAAACAGAACTTCTTGAACTCTCCGGCGCTGCCACTGCGTTCGTAGATCGTCTTGAACAACCATCTGGCT
TCTGCCTTGCCTGCGGCGCGGCGTGCCAGGCGGTAGAGAAAACGGCCGATGCCGGGATCGATCAAAAAGT
AATCGGGGTGAACCGTCAGCACGTCCGGGTTCTTGCCTTCTGTGATCTCGCGGTACATCCAATCAGCTAG
CTCGATCTCGATGTACTCCGGCCGCCCGGTTTCGCTCTTTACGATCTTGTAGCGGCTAATCAAGGCTTCA
CCCTCGGATACCGTCACCAGGCGGCCGTTCTTGGCCTTCTTCGTACGCTGCATGGCAACGTGCGTGGTGT
TTAACCGAATGCAGGTTTCTACCAGGTCGTCTTTCTGCTTTCCGCCATCGGCTCGCCGGCAGAACTTGAG
TACGTCCGCAACGTGTGGACGGAACACGCGGCCGGGCTTGTCTCCCTTCCCTTCCCGGTATCGGTTCATG
GATTCGGTTAGATGGGAAACCGCCATCAGTACCAGGTCGTAATCCCACACACTGGCCATGCCGGCCGGCC
CTGCGGAAACCTCTACGTGCCCGTCTGGAAGCTCGTAGCGGATCACCTCGCCAGCTCGTCGGTCACGCTT
CGACAGACGGAAAACGGCCACGTCCATGATGCTGCGACTATCGCGGGTGCCCACGTCATAGAGCATCGGA
ACGAAAAAATCTGGTTGCTCGTCGCCCTTGGGCGGCTTCCTAATCGACGGCGCACCGGCTGCCGGCGGTT
GCCGGGATTCTTTGCGGATTCGATCAGCGGCCGCTTGCCACGATTCACCGGGGCGTGCTTCTGCCTCGAT
GCGTTGCCGCTGGGCGGCCTGCGCGGCCTTCAACTTCTCCACCAGGTCATCACCCAGCGCCGCGCCGATT
TGTACCGGGCCGGATGGTTTGCGACCGCTCACGCCGATTCCTCGGGCTTGGGGGTTCCAGTGCCATTGCA
GGGCCGGCAGGCAACCCAGCCGCTTACGCCTGGCCAACCGCCCGTTCCTCCACACATGGGGCATTCCACG
GCGTCGGTGCCTGGTTGTTCTTGATTTTCCATGCCGCCTCCTTTAGCCGCTAAAATTCATCTACTCATTT
ATTCATTTGCTCATTTACTCTGGTAGCTGCGCGATGTATTCAGATAGCAGCTCGGTAATGGTCTTGCCTT
GGCGTACCGCGTACATCTTCAGCTTGGTGTGATCCTCCGCCGGCAACTGAAAGTTGACCCGCTTCATGGC
TGGCGTGTCTGCCAGGCTGGCCAACGTTGCAGCCTTGCTGCTGCGTGCGCTCGGACGGCCGGCACTTAGC
GTGTTTGTGCTTTTGCTCATTTTCTCTTTACCTCATTAACTCAAATGAGTTTTGATTTAATTTCAGCGGC
CAGCGCCTGGACCTCGCGGGCAGCGTCGCCCTCGGGTTCTGATTCAAGAACGGTTGTGCCGGCGGCGGCA
GTGCCTGGGTAGCTCACGCGCTGCGTGATACGGGACTCAAGAATGGGCAGCTCGTACCCGGCCAGCGCCT
CGGCAACCTCACCGCCGATGCGCGTGCCTTTGATCGCCCGCGACACGACAAAGGCCGCTTGTAGCCTTCC
ATCCGTGACCTCAATGCGCTGCTTAACCAGCTCCACCAGGTCGGCGGTGGCCCATATGTCGTAAGGGCTT
GGCTGCACCGGAATCAGCACGAAGTCGGCTGCCTTGATCGCGGACACAGCCAAGTCCGCCGCCTGGGGCG
CTCCGTCGATCACTACGAAGTCGCGCCGGCCGATGGCCTTCACGTCGCGGTCAATCGTCGGGCGGTCGAT
GCCGACAACGGTTAGCGGTTGATCTTCCCGCACGGCCGCCCAATCGCGGGCACTGCCCTGGGGATCGGAA
TCGACTAACAGAACATCGGCCCCGGCGAGTTGCAGGGCGCGGGCTAGATGGGTTGCGATGGTCGTCTTGC
CTGACCCGCCTTTCTGGTTAAGTACAGCGATAACCTTCATGCGTTCCCCTTGCGTATTTGTTTATTTACT
CATCGCATCATATACGCAGCGACCGCATGACGCAAGCTGTTTTACTCAAATACACATCACCTTTTTAGAC
GGCGGCGCTCGGTTTCTTCAGCGGCCAAGCTGGCCGGCCAGGCCGCCAGCTTGGCATCAGACAAACCGGC
CAGGATTTCATGCAGCCGCACGGTTGAGACGTGCGCGGGCGGCTCGAACACGTACCCGGCCGCGATCATC
TCCGCCTCGATCTCTTCGGTAATGAAAAACGGTTCGTCCTGGCCGTCCTGGTGCGGTTTCATGCTTGTTC
CTCTTGGCGTTCATTCTCGGCGGCCGCCAGGGCGTCGGCCTCGGTCAATGCGTCCTCACGGAAGGCACCG
CGCCGCCTGGCCTCGGTGGGCGTCACTTCCTCGCTGCGCTCAAGTGCGCGGTACAGGGTCGAGCGATGCA
CGCCAAGCAGTGCAGCCGCCTCTTTCACGGTGCGGCCTTCCTGGTCGATCAGCTCGCGGGCGTGCGCGAT
CTGTGCCGGGGTGAGGGTAGGGCGGGGGCCAAACTTCACGCCTCGGGCCTTGGCGGCCTCGCGCCCGCTC
CGGGTGCGGTCGATGATTAGGGAACGCTCGAACTCGGCAATGCCGGCGAACACGGTCAACACCATGCGGC
CGGCCGGCGTGGTGGTGTCGGCCCACGGCTCTGCCAGGCTACGCAGGCCCGCGCCGGCCTCCTGGATGCG
CTCGGCAATGTCCAGTAGGTCGCGGGTGCTGCGGGCCAGGCGGTCTAGCCTGGTCACTGTCACAACGTCG
CCAGGGCGTAGGTGGTCAAGCATCCTGGCCAGCTCCGGGCGGTCGCGCCTGGTGCCGGTGATCTTCTCGG
AAAACAGCTTGGTGCAGCCGGCCGCGTGCAGTTCGGCCCGTTGGTTGGTCAAGTCCTGGTCGTCGGTGCT
GACGCGGGCATAGCCCAGCAGGCCAGCGGCGGCGCTCTTGTTCATGGCGTAATGTCTCCGGTTCTAGTCG
CAAGTATTCTACTTTATGCGACTAAAACACGCGACAAGAAAACGCCAGGAAAAGGGCAGGGCGGCAGCCT
GTCGCGTAACTTAGGACTTGTGCGACATGTCGTTTTCAGAAGACGGCTGCACTGAACGTCAGAAGCCGAC
TGCACTATAGCAGCGGAGGGGTTGGATCAAAGTACTTTGATCCCGAGGGGAACCCTGTGGTTGGCATGCA
CATACAAATGGACGAACGGATAAACCTTTTCACGCCCTTTTAAATATCCGATTATTCTAATAAACGCTCT
TTTCTCTTAGGTTTACCCGCCAATATATCCTGTCAAACACTGATAGTTTAAACTGAAGGCGGGAAACGAC
AATCTGATCCAAGCTCAAGCTGCTCTAGCATTCGCCATTCAGGCTGCGCAACTGTTGGGAAGGGCGATCG
GTGCGGGCCTCTTCGCTATTACGCCAGCTGGCGAAAGGGGGATGTGCTGCAAGGCGATTAAGTTGGGTAA
CGCCAGGGTTTTCCCAGTCACGACGTTGTAAAACGACGGCCAGTGCC
