>Addgene plasmid #36184 | pFZ19 | addgene partial sequence | sequence record 96359 | NOS-F 5'-GCGTTCAAAAGTCGCCTAAG-3'
CAAATATTTCTTGTCAAAAATGCTCCACTGACGTTCCATAAATTCCCCTCGGTATCCAATTAGAGTCTCA
TATTCACTCTCAATCCAAATAATCTGCACCGGATCCGCTAGAGGATCTCGACCTGCAAGATCCCGGGGGG
CAATGAGATATGAAAAAGCCTGAACTCACCGCGACGTCTGTCGAGAAGTTTCTGATCGAAAAGTTCGACA
GCGTCTCCGACCTGATGCAGCTCTCGGAGGGCGAAGAATCTCGTGCTTTCAGCTTCGATGTAGGAGGGCG
TGGATATGTCCTGCGGGTAAATAGCTGCGCCGATGGTTTCTACAAAGATCGTTATGTTTATCGGCACTTT
GCATCGGCCGCGCTCCCGATTCCGGAAGTGCTTGACATTGGGGAATTCAGCGAGAGCCTGACCTATTGCA
TCTCCCGCCGTGCACAGGGTGTCACGTTGCAAGACCTGCCTGAAACCGAACTGCCCGCTGTTCTGCAGCC
GGTCGCGGAGGCCATGGATGCGATCGCTGCGGCCGATCTTAGCCAGACGAGCGGGTTCGGCCCATTCGGA
CCGCAAGGAATCGGTCAATACACTACATGGCGTGATTTCATATGCGCGATTGCTGATCCCCATGTGTATC
ACTGGCAAACTGTGATGGACGACACCGTCAGTGCGTCCGTCGCGCAGGCTCTCGATGAGCTGATGCTTTG
GGCCGAGGACTGCCCCGAAGTCCGGCACCTCGTGCACGCGGATTTCGGCTCCAACAATGTCCTGACGGAC
AATGGCCGCATAACAGCGGTCATTGACTGGAGCGAGGCGATGTTCGGGGATTCCCAATACGAGGTCGCCA
ACATCTTCTTCTG
