>Addgene plasmid #36184 | pFZ19 | addgene partial sequence | sequence record 96750 | CAT-F 5'-GTTTGTGATGGCTTCCATGTC-3'
TTACAACAGTACTGCGATGAGTGGCAGGCGGGGCGTAATCTAGAGGATCCGGCTTACTAAAAGCCAGATA
ACAGTATGCGTATTTGCGCGCTGATTTTTGCGGTATAAGAATATATACTGATATGTATACCCGAAGTATG
TCAAAAAGAGGTATGCTATGAAGCAGCGTATTACAGTGACAGTTGACAGCGACAGCTATCAGTTGCTCAA
GGCATATATGATGTCAATATCTCCGGTCTGGTAAGCACAACCATGCAGAATGAAGCCCGTCGTCTGCGTG
CCGAACGCTGGAAAGCGGAAAATCAGGAAGGGATGGCTGAGGTCGCCCGGTTTATTGAAATGAACGGCTC
TTTTGCTGACGAGAACAGGGGCTGGTGAAATGCAGTTTAAGGTTTACACCTATAAAAGAGAGAGCCGTTA
TCGTCTGTTTGTGGATGTACAGAGTGATATTATTGACACGCCCGGGCGACGGATGGTGATCCCCCTGGCC
AGTGCACGTCTGCTGTCAGATAAAGTCCCCCGTGAACTTTACCCGGTGGTGCATATCGGGGATGAAAGCT
GGCGCATGATGACCACCGATATGGCCAGTGTGCCGGTCTCCGTTATCGGGGAAGAAGTGGCTGATCTCAG
CCACCGCGAAAATGACATCAAAAACGCCATTAACCTGATGTTCTGGGGAATATAAATGTCAGGCTCCCTT
ATACACAGCCAGTCTGCAGGTCGACCATAGTGACTGGATATGTTGTGTTTTACAGTATTATGTAGTCTGT
TTTTTATGCAAAATCTAATTTAATATATTGATATTTATATCATTTTACGTTTCTCGTTCAGCTTTCTTGT
ACAAAGTGGTTCGATAATTCTTAATTAACTAGTCGATCCAGGCCTCCCAGCTTTCGTCCGTATCATCGGT
TTCGA
