>Addgene plasmid #36184 | pFZ19 | addgene partial sequence | sequence record 96754 | CAT-R 5'-GCAACTGACTGAAATGCCTC-3'
ATGCCATTGGGATATATCAACGGTGGTATATCCAGTGATTTTTTTCTCCATTTTAGCTTCCTTAGCTCCT
GAAAATCTCGACGGATCCTAACTCAAAATCCACACATTATACGAGCCGGAAGCATAAAGTGTAAAGCCTG
GGGTGCCTAATGCGGCCGCCATAGTGACTGGATATGTTGTGTTTTACAGTATTATGTAGTCTGTTTTTTA
TGCAAAATCTAATTTAATATATTGATATTTATATCATTTTACGTTTCTCGTTCAGCTTTTTTGTACAAAC
TTGTTTGATAGCTTGGCGCGCCTCGAGGCTAGAGTCGACTAGCTTCAGCGTGTCCTCTCCAAATGAAATG
AACTTCCTTATATAGAGGAAGGGTCTTGCGAAGATCCTAGAGTCGAGCATATTACATGGCATTACCACCA
TATACATATCCATATACATATCCATATCTAATCTTACCTCGACTGCTGTATATAAAACCAGTGGTTATAT
GTACAGTACTGCTGTATATAAAACCAGTGGTTATATGTACAGTACGTCGACTGCTGTATATAAAACCAGT
GGTTATATGTACAGTACTGCTGTATATAAAACCAGTGGTTATATGTACAGTACGTCGAGGGGATGATAAT
GCGATTAGTTTTTTAGCCTCGACCTGCAGCCCAAGCGGCATGCAAGCTGTCGAGGGGGGATCAATTCCCG
ATCTAGTAACATAGATGACACCGCGCGCGATAATTTATCCTAGTTTGCGCGCTATATTTTGTTTTCTATC
GCGTATTAAATGTATAATTGCGGGACTCTAATCATAAAAACCCATCTCATAAATAACGTCATGCATTACA
TGTTAATTATTACATGCTTAACGTAATTCA
