>Addgene plasmid #36184 | pFZ19 | addgene partial sequence | sequence record 96779 | ccdB-Fwd 5'-GCATGATGACCACCGATATG-3'
TTATCGGGGAAGAAGTGGCTGATCTCAGCCACCGCGAAAATGACATCAAAAACGCCATTAACCTGATGTT
CTGGGGAATATAAATGTCAGGCTCCCTTATACACAGCCAGTCTGCAGGTCGACCATAGTGACTGGATATG
TTGTGTTTTACAGTATTATGTAGTCTGTTTTTTATGCAAAATCTAATTTAATATATTGATATTTATATCA
TTTTACGTTTCTCGTTCAGCTTTCTTGTACAAAGTGGTTCGATAATTCTTAATTAACTAGTCGATCCAGG
CCTCCCAGCTTTCGTCCGTATCATCGGTTTCGACAACGTTCGTCAAGTTCAATGCATCAGTTTCATTGCC
CACACACCAGAATCCTACTAAGTTTGAGTATTATGGCATTGGAAAAGCTGTTTTCTTCTATCATTTGTTC
TGCTTGTAATTTACTGTGTTCTTTCAGTTTTTGTTTTCGGACATCAAAATGCAAATGGATGGATAAGAGT
TAATAAATGATATGGTCCTTTTGTTCATTCTCAAATTATTATTATCTGTTGTTTTTACTTTAATGGGTTG
AATTTAAGTAAGAAAGGAACTAACAGTGTGATATTAAGGTGCAATGTTAGACATATAAAACAGTCTTTCA
CCTCTCTTTGGTTATGTCTTGAATTGGTTTGTTTCTTCACTTATCTGTGTAATCAAGTTTACTATGAGTC
TATGATCAAGTAATTATGCAATCAAGTTAAGTACAGTATAGGCTTTTTGTGTCGAGGGGGTACCTTTCTC
CATAATAATGTGTGAGTAGTTCCCAGATAAGGGAATTAGGGTTCCTATAGGGTTTCGCTCATGTGTTGAG
CATATAAGAAACCCTTAGTATGTATTTGTATTTGTAAAATACTTCTATCAATAAAATTTCTAATTCCTAA
AACCAAAATCCAGTACTAAAATCCAGATCCCCCGAATTAATTCGGCGTTAATTCAGTACAT
