>Addgene plasmid #36184 | pFZ19 | addgene partial sequence | sequence record 96780 | Gal10pro-F 5'-GGTGGTAATGCCATGTAATATG-3'
TCTTCGCAAGACCCTTCCTCTATATAAGGAAGTTCATTTCATTTGGAGAGGACACGCTGAAGCTAGTCGA
CTCTAGCCTCGAGGCGCGCCAAGCTATCAAACAAGTTTGTACAAAAAAGCTGAACGAGAAACGTAAAATG
ATATAAATATCAATATATTAAATTAGATTTTGCATAAAAAACAGACTACATAATACTGTAAAACACAACA
TATCCAGTCACTATGGCGGCCGCATTAGGCACCCCAGGCTTTACACTTTATGCTTCCGGCTCGTATAATG
TGTGGATTTTGAGTTAGGATCCGTCGAGATTTTCAGGAGCTAAGGAAGCTAAAATGGAGAAAAAAATCAC
TGGATATACCACCGTTGATATATCCCAATGGCATCGTAAAGAACATTTTGAGGCATTTCAGTCAGTTGCT
CAATGTACCTATAACCAGACCGTTCAGCTGGATATTACGGCCTTTTTAAAGACCGTAAAGAAAAATAAGC
ACAAGTTTTATCCGGCCTTTATTCACATTCTTGCCCGCCTGATGAATGCTCATCCGGAATTCCGTATGGC
AATGAAAGACGGTGAGCTGGTGATATGGGATAGTGTTCACCCTTGTTACACCGTTTTCCATGAGCAAACT
GAAACGTTTTCATCGCTCTGGAGTGAATACCACGACGATTTCCGGCAGTTTCTACACATATATTCGCAAG
ATGTGGCGTGTTACGGTGAAAACCTGGCCTATTTCCCTAAAGGGTTTATTGAGAATATGTTTTTCGTCTC
AGCCAATCCCTGGGTGAGTTTCACCAGTTTTGATT
