>Addgene plasmid #36184 | pFZ19 | addgene partial sequence | sequence record 96781 | Hygro-F 5'-gacggcaatttcgatgatg-3'
CGACGCAATCGTCCGATCCGGAGCCGGGACTGTCGGGCGTACACAAATCGCCCGCAGAAGCGCGGCCGTC
TGGACCGATGGCTGTGTAGAAGTACTCGCCGATAGTGGAAACCGACGCCCCAGCACTCGTCCGGGATCTT
GGAGGTGATGTAACATGATCACAAGCTGATCCCCCGAATTTCCCCGATCGTTCAAACATTTGGCAATAAA
GTTTCTTAAGATTGAATCCTGTTGCCGGTCTTGCGATGATTATCATATAATTTCTGTTGAATTACGTTAA
GCATGTAATAATTAACATGTAATGCATGACGTTATTTATGAGATGGGTTTTTATGATTAGAGTCCCGCAA
TTATACATTTAATACGCGATAGAAAACAAAATATAGCGCGCAAACTAGGATAAATTATCGCGCGCGGTGT
CATCTATGTTACTAGATCGGGAATTGATCCCCCCTCGACAGCTTGCATGCCGCTTGGGCTGCAGGTCGAG
GCTAAAAAACTAATCGCATTATCATCCCCTCGACGTACTGTACATATAACCACTGGTTTTATATACAGCA
GTACTGTACATATAACCACTGGTTTTATATACAGCAGTCGACGTACTGTACATATAACCACTGGTTTTAT
ATACAGCAGTACTGTACATATAACCACTGGTTTTATATACAGCAGTCGAGGTAAGATTAGATATGGATAT
GTATATGGATATGTATATGGTGGTAATGCCATGTAATATGCTCGACTCTAGGATCTTCGCAAGACCCTTC
CTCTATATAAGGAAGTTCATTTCATTTGGAGAGGACACGCTGAAGCTAGTCGACTCTAGCCTCGAGGCGC
GCCAAGCTATCAAACAAGTTTGTACAAAAAAGCTGAACGAGAAACGTAAAATGATATAAATATCAATATA
TTAAATTAGATTTTGC
